Addgene plasmid #204698: pcDNA5-FRT/TO-mNeonGreen-BRD4-p300(H*IT)
Purpose: This plasmid allows for inducible expression of engineered BRD4-p300(H*IT) fusion tagged with mNeonGreen, in mammalian cells.
Depositing lab: Michael Rosen. Depositing organization: University of Texas Southwestern Medical Center. Publication: Molecular features driving condensate formation and gene expression by the BRD4-NUT fusion oncoprotein are overlapping but distinct. Kosno M, Currie SL, Kumar A, Xing C, Rosen MK. Sci Rep. 2023 Jul 24;13(1):11907. doi: 10.1038/s41598-023-39102-9. PubMed 37488172.
Backbone
  Vector backbone: pcDNA5
  Backbone manufacturer: Thermo Fisher Scientific
  Backbone size w/o insert (bp): 5160
  Vector type: Mammalian Expression
Growth in bacteria
  Bacterial resistance: Ampicillin, 100 μg/mL
  Growth temperature: 37°C
  Growth strain: DH5alpha
  Copy number: High Copy
Gene/Insert
  Gene/Insert name: BRD4-p300(H*IT)
  Species: H. sapiens (human)
  Insert size (bp): 10158
  Mutation: D1399Y substitution in p300
  Entrez Gene: BRD4 (a.k.a. CAP, CDLS6, FSHRG4, HUNK1, HUNKI, MCAP); EP300 (a.k.a. KAT3B, MKHK2, RSTS2, p300)
  Promoter: CMV
  Tag / fusion protein: mNeonGreen (N terminal on insert)
  Cloning method: Restriction Enzyme; 5′ cloning site HindIII (not destroyed); 3′ cloning site XhoI (not destroyed)
  Sequencing primers: 5′ CCATAGAAGACACCGGGACCGATCC; 3′ TAGAAGGCACAGTCGAGG
Terms and licenses: Academic/Nonprofit Terms; Industry Terms: Not Available to Industry
Depositor comments: NLS, mNeonGreen, other inserts are a fusion of two genes / All our plasmids are pcDNA5-FRT/TO and are used in a co-transfection with Flp recombinase expression vector, pOG44.
How to cite: pcDNA5-FRT/TO-mNeonGreen-BRD4-p300(H*IT) was a gift from Michael Rosen (Addgene plasmid # 204698 ; http://n2t.net/addgene:204698 ; RRID:Addgene_204698)
