[The description below was written by a language model from this plasmid's Addgene catalogue record and pLannotate feature annotations shown in this document.]
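Description:
pcDNA5-FRT/TO-mNeonGreen-BRD4-p300(H*IT) is a mammalian expression plasmid of about 15.2 kb, built on the pcDNA5/FRT/TO backbone for tetracycline-inducible expression from a defined genomic locus. It is propagated in E. coli as a high-copy plasmid through a ColE1/pUC-type origin and selected with ampicillin via the β-lactamase gene. The feature table also picks up short remnants of f1 ori, lac regulatory sequence and a bleomycin-resistance fragment, which are backbone leftovers rather than functional parts.

The expression cassette uses the CMV enhancer and immediate-early promoter followed by two tet operator sites (annotated as short tetO-containing promoter fragments). Transcription is therefore held off in cells that express the Tet repressor and switched on by adding tetracycline or doxycycline. The roughly 10 kb human insert was cloned between HindIII and XhoI. It encodes N-terminal mNeonGreen followed by a BRD4 fragment fused in frame to EP300 (p300), and it ends at the bGH polyadenylation signal. The depositor also notes a nuclear localisation signal, which is not separately annotated. The p300 portion carries a D1399Y substitution, presumably what the asterisk in "H*IT" marks; this change is generally known to disable acetyltransferase activity, although the record does not state its effect.

Downstream lies an FRT site directly in front of a hygromycin resistance gene that has no annotated promoter of its own, followed by an SV40 poly(A) signal. When the plasmid is co-transfected with the Flp recombinase vector pOG44, as the depositor describes, it integrates at a genomic FRT site in a suitable host line. In this backbone system, integration is what allows HygR to be expressed, so hygromycin selects for single-copy isogenic integrants. The green tag allows imaging of the fusion protein, in line with the associated study of condensate formation and gene expression by the BRD4-NUT oncoprotein.
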