Features (pLannotate 1.2.2; 23 found; start..end, strand, type, name):
     28..80      -  misc_feature   bom (fragment): basis of mobility region from pBR322
    235..614     +  enhancer       CMV enhancer: human cytomegalovirus immediate early enhancer
    615..818     +  promoter       CMV promoter: human cytomegalovirus (CMV) immediate early promoter
    820..839     +  promoter       PLtetO-1 promoter (fragment): modified phage lambda PL promoter with tet operator sites (Lutz and Bujard, 1997)
    841..860     +  promoter       PLtetO-1 promoter (fragment): modified phage lambda PL promoter with tet operator sites (Lutz and Bujard, 1997)
    868..901     +  promoter       TRE3GV promoter (fragment): 3rd-generation Tet-responsive promoter that can be activated by binding of Tet-On® 3G, optimized for retroviral and lentiviral vectors
   1020..1724    +  CDS            mNeonGreen: mNeonGreen is a basic (constitutively fluorescent) green/yellow fluorescent protein published in 2013, derived from Branchiostoma lanceolatum. It is reported to be a very rapidly-maturing monomer with moderate acid sensitivity.
   1746..3944    +  CDS            BRD4 (fragment) (sequence partly withheld): BRD4_HUMAN - Also known as HUNK1. Experimental evidence at protein level: Swiss-Prot protein existence level 1. [Isoform B]: Acts as a chromatin insulator in the DNA damage response pathway. Inhibits DNA damage response signaling by recruiting the condensin-2 complex to acetylated histones, leading to chromatin structure remodeling, insulating the region from DNA damage response by limiting spreading of histone H2AX/H2A.x phosphorylation. From Homo sapiens (Human).
   3900..11138   +  CDS            EP300: EP300_HUMAN - Also known as P300. Experimental evidence at protein level: Swiss-Prot protein existence level 1. (Microbial infection) In case of HIV-1 infection, it is recruited by the viral protein Tat. Regulates Tat's transactivating activity and may help inducing chromatin remodeling of proviral genes. Binds to and may be involved in the transforming capacity of the adenovirus E1A protein. From Homo sapiens (Human).
  11192..11416   +  polyA_signal   bGH poly(A) signal: bovine growth hormone polyadenylation signal
  11420..11441   +  promoter       SV40 promoter (fragment): SV40 enhancer and early promoter
  11462..11695   +  rep_origin     f1 ori (fragment) (sequence partly withheld): f1 bacteriophage origin of replication; arrow indicates direction of (+) strand synthesis
  11700..11747   +  protein_bind   FRT: FLP-mediated recombination occurs in the 8-bp core sequence TCTAGAAA (Turan and Bode, 2011). FLP recombinase from the Saccharomyces cerevisiae 2μ plasmid
  11755..12777   +  CDS            HygR: aminoglycoside phosphotransferase from E. coli; aph(4)-Ia; confers resistance to hygromycin
  12787..12912   +  CDS            ble (fragment): BLE_KLEPN - Experimental evidence at protein level: Swiss-Prot protein existence level 1. Binding protein with a strong affinity to the bleomycin family of antibiotics. Binds to CL990; an antimitotic-antibiotic compound. From Klebsiella pneumoniae.
  12907..13028   +  polyA_signal   SV40 poly(A) signal: SV40 polyadenylation signal
  13099..13121   -  protein_bind   lac operator (fragment): The lac repressor binds to the lac operator to inhibit transcription in E. coli. This inhibition can be relieved by adding lactose or isopropyl-β-D-thiogalactopyranoside (IPTG). lac repressor encoded by lacI
  13125..13155   -  promoter       lac promoter: promoter for the E. coli lac operon
  13170..13191   -  protein_bind   CAP binding site: CAP binding activates transcription in the presence of cAMP. E. coli catabolite activator protein
  13204..13296   -  CDS            lacI (fragment): lac repressor; lacI; The lac repressor binds to the lac operator to inhibit transcription in E. coli. This inhibition can be relieved by adding lactose or isopropyl-β-D-thiogalactopyranoside (IPTG).
  13479..14067   -  rep_origin     ori: high-copy-number ColE1/pMB1/pBR322/pUC origin of replication
  14238..15098   -  CDS            AmpR: β-lactamase; bla; confers resistance to ampicillin, carbenicillin, and related antibiotics
  15099..15203   -  promoter       AmpR promoter: bla
>Addgene plasmid #204698 | pcDNA5-FRT/TO-mNeonGreen-BRD4-p300(H*IT) | addgene full sequence | sequence record 405090 | Addgene NGS Result
GACGGATCGGGAGATCTCCCGATCCCCTATGGTGCACTCTCAGTACAATCTGCTCTGATGCCGCATAGTT
AAGCCAGTATCTGCTCCCTGCTTGTGTGTTGGAGGTCGCTGAGTAGTGCGCGAGCAAAATTTAAGCTACA
ACAAGGCAAGGCTTGACCGACAATTGCATGAAGAATCTGCTTAGGGTTAGGCGTTTTGCGCTGCTTCGCG
ATGTACGGGCCAGATATACGCGTTGACATTGATTATTGACTAGTTATTAATAGTAATCAATTACGGGGTC
ATTAGTTCATAGCCCATATATGGAGTTCCGCGTTACATAACTTACGGTAAATGGCCCGCCTGGCTGACCG
CCCAACGACCCCCGCCCATTGACGTCAATAATGACGTATGTTCCCATAGTAACGCCAATAGGGACTTTCC
ATTGACGTCAATGGGTGGAGTATTTACGGTAAACTGCCCACTTGGCAGTACATCAAGTGTATCATATGCC
AAGTACGCCCCCTATTGACGTCAATGACGGTAAATGGCCCGCCTGGCATTATGCCCAGTACATGACCTTA
TGGGACTTTCCTACTTGGCAGTACATCTACGTATTAGTCATCGCTATTACCATGGTGATGCGGTTTTGGC
AGTACATCAATGGGCGTGGATAGCGGTTTGACTCACGGGGATTTCCAAGTCTCCACCCCATTGACGTCAA
TGGGAGTTTGTTTTGGCACCAAAATCAACGGGACTTTCCAAAATGTCGTAACAACTCCGCCCCATTGACG
CAAATGGGCGGTAGGCGTGTACGGTGGGAGGTCTATATAAGCAGAGCTCTCCCTATCAGTGATAGAGATC
TCCCTATCAGTGATAGAGATCGTCGACGAGCTCGTTTAGTGAACCGTCAGATCGCCTGGAGACGCCATCC
ACGCTGTTTTGACCTCCATAGAAGACACCGGGACCGATCCAGCCTCCGGACTCTAGCGTTTAAACTTAAG
CTTATGGGACCGGCTGCCAAGCGCGTGAAACTCGATGGCGTGAGCAAGGGCGAGGAGGATAACATGGCCT
CTCTCCCAGCGACACATGAGTTACACATCTTTGGCTCCATCAACGGTGTGGACTTTGACATGGTGGGTCA
GGGCACCGGCAATCCAAATGATGGTTATGAGGAGTTAAACCTGAAGTCCACCAAGGGTGACCTCCAGTTC
TCCCCCTGGATTCTGGTCCCTCATATCGGGTATGGCTTCCATCAGTACCTGCCCTACCCTGACGGGATGT
CGCCTTTCCAGGCCGCAATGGTAGATGGCTCCGGATACCAAGTCCATCGCACAATGCAGTTTGAAGATGG
TGCCTCCCTTACTGTTAACTACCGCTACACCTACGAGGGAAGCCACATCAAAGGAGAGGCCCAGGTGAAG
GGGACTGGTTTCCCTGCTGACGGTCCTGTGATGACCAACTCGCTGACCGCTGCGGACTGGTGCAGGTCGA
AGAAGACTTACCCCAACGACAAAACCATCATCAGTACCTTTAAGTGGAGTTACACCACTGGAAATGGCAA
GCGCTACCGGAGCACTGCGCGGACCACCTACACCTTTGCCAAGCCAATGGCGGCTAACTATCTGAAGAAC
CAGCCGATGTACGTGTTCCGTAAGACGGAACTCAAGCACTCCAAGACCGAACTCAACTTCAAGGAGTGGC
AAAAGGCCTTTACCGATGTGATGGGCATGGACGAGCTGTACAAGGGCGGCTCGTACGTGTACAAGTCTGC
GGAGAGCGGCCCTGGGACGAGATTGAGAAATCTGCCAGTAATGGGGGATGGACTAGAAACTTCCCAAATG
TCTACAACACAGGCCCAGGCCCAACCCCAGCCAGCCAACGCAGCCAGCACCAACCCCCCGCCCCCAGAGA
CCTCCAACCCTAACAAGCCCAAGAGGCAG
[300 nt withheld, positions 1920-2219]
AAAATAAATGAGCTACCCACAGAAGAAACCGAGATCATGATAGTCCAGGCAAAAGGAAGAGGACGTGGGA
GGAAAGAAACAGGGACAGCAAAACCTGGCGTTTCCACGGTACCAAACACAACTCAAGCATCGACTCCTCC
GCAGACCCAGACCCCTCAGCCGAATCCTCCTCCTGTGCAGGCCACGCCTCACCCCTTCCCTGCCGTCACC
CCGGACCTCATCGTCCAGACCCCTGTCATGACAGTGGTGCCTCCCCAGCCACTGCAGACGCCCCCGCCAG
TGCCCCCCCAGCCACAACCCCCACCCGCTCCAGCTCCCCAGCCCGTACAGAGCCACCCACCCATCATCGC
GGCCACCCCACAGCCTGTGAAGACAAAGAAGGGAGTGAAGAGGAAAGCAGACACCACCACCCCCACCACC
ATTGACCCCATTCACGAGCCACCCTCGCTGCCCCCGGAGCCCAAGACCACCAAGCTGGGCCAGCGGCGGG
AGAGCAGCCGGCCTGTGAAACCTCCAAAGAAGGACGTGCCCGACTCTCAGCAGCACCCAGCACCAGAGAA
GAGCAGCAAGGTCTCGGAGCAGCTCAAGTGCTGCAGCGGCATCCTCAAGGAGATGTTTGCCAAGAAGCAC
GCCGCCTACGCCTGGCCCTTCTACAAGCCTGTGGACGTGGAGGCACTGGGCCTACACGACTACTGTGACA
TCATCAAGCACCCCATGGACATGAGCACAATCAAGTCTAAACTGGAGGCCCGTGAGTACCGTGATGCTCA
GGAGTTTGGTGCTGACGTCCGATTGATGTTCTCCAACTGCTATAAGTACAACCCTCCTGACCATGAGGTG
GTGGCCATGGCCCGCAAGCTCCAGGATGTGTTCGAAATGCGCTTTGCCAAGATGCCGGACGAGCCTGAGG
AGCCAGTGGTGGCCGTGTCCTCCCCGGCAGTGCCCCCTCCCACCAAGGTTGTGGCCCCGCCCTCATCCAG
CGACAGCAGCAGCGATAGCTCCTCGGACAGTGACAGTTCGACTGATGACTCTGAGGAGGAGCGAGCCCAG
CGGCTGGCTGAGCTCCAGGAGCAGCTCAAAGCCGTGCACGAGCAGCTTGCAGCCCTCTCTCAGCCCCAGC
AGAACAAACCAAAGAAAAAGGAGAAAGACAAGAAGGAAAAGAAAAAAGAAAAGCACAAAAGGAAAGAGGA
AGTGGAAGAGAATAAAAAAAGCAAAGCCAAGGAACCTCCTCCTAAAAAGACGAAGAAAAATAATAGCAGC
AACAGCAATGTGAGCAAGAAGGAGCCAGCGCCCATGAAGAGCAAGCCCCCTCCCACGTATGAG
[249 nt withheld, positions 3543-3791]
GAGAAAGTTGATGTGATTGCCGGCTCCTCCAAGATGAAGGGCTTCTCGTCCTCAGAGTCGGAGAGCTCCA
GTGAGTCCAGCTCCTCTGACAGCGAAGACTCCGAAACAATGGCCGAGAATGTGGTGGAACCGGGGCCGCC
TTCAGCCAAGCGGCCTAAACTCTCATCTCCGGCCCTCTCGGCGTCCGCCAGCGATGGCACAGATTTTGGC
TCTCTATTTGACTTGGAGCACGACTTACCAGATGAATTAATCAACTCTACAGAATTGGGACTAACCAATG
GTGGTGATATTAATCAGCTTCAGACAAGTCTTGGCATGGTACAAGATGCAGCTTCTAAACATAAACAGCT
GTCAGAATTGCTGCGATCTGGTAGTTCCCCTAACCTCAATATGGGAGTTGGTGGCCCAGGTCAAGTCATG
GCCAGCCAGGCCCAACAGAGCAGTCCTGGATTAGGTTTGATAAATAGCATGGTCAAAAGCCCAATGACAC
AGGCAGGCTTGACTTCTCCCAACATGGGGATGGGCACTAGTGGACCAAATCAGGGTCCTACGCAGTCAAC
AGGTATGATGAACAGTCCAGTAAATCAGCCTGCCATGGGAATGAACACAGGGATGAATGCGGGCATGAAT
CCTGGAATGTTGGCTGCAGGCAATGGACAAGGGATAATGCCTAATCAAGTCATGAACGGTTCAATTGGAG
CAGGCCGAGGGCGACAGAATATGCAGTACCCAAACCCAGGCATGGGAAGTGCTGGCAACTTACTGACTGA
GCCTCTTCAGCAGGGCTCTCCCCAGATGGGAGGACAAACAGGATTGAGAGGCCCCCAGCCTCTTAAGATG
GGAATGATGAACAACCCCAATCCTTATGGTTCACCATATACTCAGAATCCTGGACAGCAGATTGGAGCCA
GTGGCCTTGGTCTCCAGATTCAGACAAAAACTGTACTATCAAATAACTTATCTCCATTTGCTATGGACAA
AAAGGCAGTTCCTGGTGGAGGAATGCCCAACATGGGTCAACAGCCAGCCCCGCAGGTCCAGCAGCCAGGT
CTGGTGACTCCAGTTGCCCAAGGGATGGGTTCTGGAGCACATACAGCTGATCCAGAGAAGCGCAAGCTCA
TCCAGCAGCAGCTTGTTCTCCTTTTGCATGCTCACAAGTGCCAGCGCCGGGAACAGGCCAATGGGGAAGT
GAGGCAGTGCAACCTTCCCCACTGTCGCACAATGAAGAATGTCCTAAACCACATGACACACTGCCAGTCA
GGCAAGTCTTGCCAAGTGGCACACTGTGCATCTTCTCGACAAATCATTTCACACTGGAAGAATTGTACAA
GACATGATTGTCCTGTGTGTCTCCCCCTCAAAAATGCTGGTGATAAGAGAAATCAACAGCCAATTTTGAC
TGGAGCACCCGTTGGACTTGGAAATCCTAGCTCTCTAGGGGTGGGTCAACAGTCTGCCCCCAACCTAAGC
ACTGTTAGTCAGATTGATCCCAGCTCCATAGAAAGAGCCTATGCAGCTCTTGGACTACCCTATCAAGTAA
ATCAGATGCCGACACAACCCCAGGTGCAAGCAAAGAACCAGCAGAATCAGCAGCCTGGGCAGTCTCCCCA
AGGCATGCGGCCCATGAGCAACATGAGTGCTAGTCCTATGGGAGTAAATGGAGGTGTAGGAGTTCAAACG
CCGAGTCTTCTTTCTGACTCAATGTTGCATTCAGCCATAAATTCTCAAAACCCAATGATGAGTGAAAATG
CCAGTGTGCCCTCCATGGGTCCTATGCCAACAGCAGCTCAACCATCCACTACTGGAATTCGGAAACAGTG
GCACGAAGATATTACTCAGGATCTTCGAAATCATCTTGTTCACAAACTCGTCCAAGCCATATTTCCTACG
CCGGATCCTGCTGCTTTAAAAGACAGACGGATGGAAAACCTAGTTGCATATGCTCGGAAAGTTGAAGGGG
ACATGTATGAATCTGCAAACAATCGAGCGGAATACTACCACCTTCTAGCTGAGAAAATCTATAAGATCCA
GAAAGAACTAGAAGAAAAACGAAGGACCAGACTACAGAAGCAGAACATGCTACCAAATGCTGCAGGCATG
GTTCCAGTTTCCATGAATCCAGGGCCTAACATGGGACAGCCGCAACCAGGAATGACTTCTAATGGCCCTC
TACCTGACCCAAGTATGATCCGTGGCAGTGTGCCAAACCAGATGATGCCTCGAATAACTCCACAATCTGG
TTTGAATCAATTTGGCCAGATGAGCATGGCCCAGCCCCCTATTGTACCCCGGCAAACCCCTCCTCTTCAG
CACCATGGACAGTTGGCTCAACCTGGAGCTCTCAACCCGCCTATGGGCTATGGGCCTCGTATGCAACAGC
CTTCCAACCAGGGCCAGTTCCTTCCTCAGACTCAGTTCCCATCACAGGGAATGAATGTAACAAATATCCC
TTTGGCTCCGTCCAGCGGTCAAGCTCCAGTGTCTCAAGCACAAATGTCTAGTTCTTCCTGCCCGGTGAAC
TCTCCTATAATGCCTCCAGGGTCTCAGGGGAGCCACATTCACTGTCCCCAGCTTCCTCAACCAGCTCTTC
ATCAGAATTCACCCTCGCCTGTACCTAGTCGTACCCCCACCCCTCACCATACTCCCCCAAGCATAGGGGC
TCAGCAGCCACCAGCAACAACAATTCCAGCCCCTGTTCCTACACCTCCTGCCATGCCACCTGGGCCACAG
TCCCAGGCTCTACATCCCCCTCCAAGGCAGACACCTACACCACCAACAACACAACTTCCCCAACAAGTGC
AGCCTTCACTTCCTGCTGCACCTTCTGCTGACCAGCCCCAGCAGCAGCCTCGCTCACAGCAGAGCACAGC
AGCGTCTGTTCCTACCCCAACAGCACCGCTGCTTCCTCCGCAGCCTGCAACTCCACTTTCCCAGCCAGCT
GTAAGCATTGAAGGACAGGTATCAAATCCTCCATCTACTAGTAGCACAGAAGTGAATTCTCAGGCCATTG
CTGAGAAGCAGCCTTCCCAGGAAGTGAAGATGGAGGCCAAAATGGAAGTGGATCAACCAGAACCAGCAGA
TACTCAGCCGGAGGATATTTCAGAGTCTAAAGTGGAAGACTGTAAAATGGAATCTACCGAAACAGAAGAG
AGAAGCACTGAGTTAAAAACTGAAATAAAAGAGGAGGAAGACCAGCCAAGTACTTCAGCTACCCAGTCAT
CTCCGGCTCCAGGACAGTCAAAGAAAAAGATTTTCAAACCAGAAGAACTACGACAGGCACTGATGCCAAC
TTTGGAGGCACTTTACCGTCAGGATCCAGAATCCCTTCCCTTTCGTCAACCTGTGGACCCTCAGCTTTTA
GGAATCCCTGATTACTTTGATATTGTGAAGAGCCCCATGGATCTTTCTACCATTAAGAGGAAGTTAGACA
CTGGACAGTATCAGGAGCCCTGGCAGTATGTCGATGATATTTGGCTTATGTTCAATAATGCCTGGTTATA
TAACCGGAAAACATCACGGGTATACAAATACTGCTCCAAGCTCTCTGAGGTCTTTGAACAAGAAATTGAC
CCAGTGATGCAAAGCCTTGGATACTGTTGTGGCAGAAAGTTGGAGTTCTCTCCACAGACACTGTGTTGCT
ACGGCAAACAGTTGTGCACAATACCTCGTGATGCCACTTACTACAGTTACCAGAACAGGTATCATTTCTG
TGAGAAGTGTTTCAATGAGATCCAAGGGGAGAGCGTTTCTTTGGGGGATGACCCTTCCCAGCCTCAAACT
ACAATAAATAAAGAACAATTTTCCAAGAGAAAAAATGACACACTGGATCCTGAACTGTTTGTTGAATGTA
CAGAGTGCGGAAGAAAGATGCATCAGATCTGTGTCCTTCACCATGAGATCATCTGGCCTGCTGGATTCGT
CTGTGATGGCTGTTTAAAGAAAAGTGCACGAACTAGGAAAGAAAATAAGTTTTCTGCTAAAAGGTTGCCA
TCTACCAGACTTGGCACCTTTCTAGAGAATCGTGTGAATGACTTTCTGAGGCGACAGAATCACCCTGAGT
CAGGAGAGGTCACTGTTAGAGTAGTTCATGCTTCTGACAAAACCGTGGAAGTAAAACCAGGCATGAAAGC
AAGGTTTGTGGACAGTGGAGAGATGGCAGAATCCTTTCCATACCGAACCAAAGCCCTCTTTGCCTTTGAA
GAAATTGATGGTGTTGACCTGTGCTTCTTTGGCATGCATGTTCAAGAGTATGGCTCTGACTGCCCTCCAC
CCAACCAGAGGAGAGTATACATATCTTACCTCTATAGTGTTCATTTCTTCCGTCCTAAATGCTTGAGGAC
TGCAGTCTATCATGAAATCCTAATTGGATATTTAGAATATGTCAAGAAATTAGGTTACACAACAGGGCAT
ATTTGGGCATGTCCACCAAGTGAGGGAGATGATTATATCTTCCATTGCCATCCTCCTGACCAGAAGATAC
CCAAGCCCAAGCGACTGCAGGAATGGTACAAAAAAATGCTTGACAAGGCTGTATCAGAGCGTATTGTCCA
TGACTACAAGGATATTTTTAAACAAGCTACTGAAGATAGATTAACAAGTGCAAAGGAATTGCCTTATTTC
GAGGGTGATTTCTGGCCCAATGTTCTGGAAGAAAGCATTAAGGAACTGGAACAGGAGGAAGAAGAGAGAA
AACGAGAGGAAAACACCAGCAATGAAAGCACAGATGTGACCAAGGGAGACAGCAAAAATGCTAAAAAGAA
GAATAATAAGAAAACCAGCAAAAATAAGAGCAGCCTGAGTAGGGGCAACAAGAAGAAACCCGGGATGCCC
AATGTATCTAACGACCTCTCACAGAAACTATATGCCACCATGGAGAAGCATAAAGAGGTCTTCTTTGTGA
TCCGCCTCATTGCTGGCCCTGCTGCCAACTCCCTGCCTCCCATTGTTGATCCTGATCCTCTCATCCCCTG
CGATCTGATGGATGGTCGGGATGCGTTTCTCACGCTGGCAAGGGACAAGCACCTGGAGTTCTCTTCACTC
CGAAGAGCCCAGTGGTCCACCATGTGCATGCTGGTGGAGCTGCACACGCAGAGCCAGGACCGCTTTGTCT
ACACCTGCAATGAATGCAAGCACCATGTGGAGACACGCTGGCACTGTACTGTCTGTGAGGATTATGACTT
GTGTATCACCTGCTATAACACTAAAAACCATGACCACAAAATGGAGAAACTAGGCCTTGGCTTAGATGAT
GAGAGCAACAACCAGCAGGCTGCAGCCACCCAGAGCCCAGGCGATTCTCGCCGCCTGAGTATCCAGCGCT
GCATCCAGTCTCTGGTCCATGCTTGCCAGTGTCGGAATGCCAATTGCTCACTGCCATCCTGCCAGAAGAT
GAAGCGGGTTGTGCAGCATACCAAGGGTTGCAAACGGAAAACCAATGGCGGGTGCCCCATCTGCAAGCAG
CTCATTGCCCTCTGCTGCTACCATGCCAAGCACTGCCAGGAGAACAAATGCCCGGTGCCGTTCTGCCTAA
ACATCAAGCAGAAGCTCCGGCAGCAACAGCTGCAGCACCGACTACAGCAGGCCCAAATGCTTCGCAGGAG
GATGGCCAGCATGCAGCGGACTGGTGTGGTTGGGCAGCAACAGGGCCTCCCTTCCCCCACTCCTGCCACT
CCAACGACACCAACTGGCCAACAGCCAACCACCCCGCAGACGCCCCAGCCCACTTCTCAGCCTCAGCCTA
CCCCTCCCAATAGCATGCCACCCTACTTGCCCAGGACTCAAGCTGCTGGCCCTGTGTCCCAGGGTAAGGC
AGCAGGCCAGGTGACCCCTCCAACCCCTCCTCAGACTGCTCAGCCACCCCTTCCAGGACCCCCACCTGCA
GCAGTGGAAATGGCAATGCAGATTCAGAGAGCAGCGGAGACGCAGCGCCAGATGGCCCACGTGCAAATTT
TTCAAAGGCCAATCCAACACCAGATGCCCCCGATGACTCCCATGGCCCCCATGGGTATGAACCCACCTCC
CATGACCAGAGGTCCCAGTGGGCATTTGGAGCCAGGGATGGGACCGACAGGGATGCAGCAACAGCCACCC
TGGAGCCAAGGAGGATTGCCTCAGCCCCAGCAACTACAGTCTGGGATGCCAAGGCCAGCCATGATGTCAG
TGGCCCAGCATGGTCAACCTTTGAACATGGCTCCACAACCAGGATTGGGCCAGGTAGGTATCAGCCCACT
CAAACCAGGCACTGTGTCTCAACAAGCCTTACAAAACCTTTTGCGGACTCTCAGGTCTCCCAGCTCTCCC
CTGCAGCAGCAACAGGTGCTTAGTATCCTTCACGCCAACCCCCAGCTGTTGGCTGCATTCATCAAGCAGC
GGGCTGCCAAGTATGCCAACTCTAATCCACAACCCATCCCTGGGCAGCCTGGCATGCCCCAGGGGCAGCC
AGGGCTACAGCCACCTACCATGCCAGGTCAGCAGGGGGTCCACTCCAATCCAGCCATGCAGAACATGAAT
CCAATGCAGGCGGGCGTTCAGAGGGCTGGCCTGCCCCAGCAGCAACCACAGCAGCAACTCCAGCCACCCA
TGGGAGGGATGAGCCCCCAGGCTCAGCAGATGAACATGAACCACAACACCATGCCTTCACAATTCCGAGA
CATCTTGAGACGACAGCAAATGATGCAACAGCAGCAGCAACAGGGAGCAGGGCCAGGAATAGGCCCTGGA
ATGGCCAACCATAACCAGTTCCAGCAACCCCAAGGAGTTGGCTACCCACCACAGCAGCAGCAGCGGATGC
AGCATCACATGCAACAGATGCAACAAGGAAATATGGGACAGATAGGCCAGCTTCCCCAGGCCTTGGGAGC
AGAGGCAGGTGCCAGTCTACAGGCCTATCAGCAGCGACTCCTTCAGCAACAGATGGGGTCCCCTGTTCAG
CCCAACCCCATGAGCCCCCAGCAGCATATGCTCCCAAATCAGGCCCAGTCCCCACACCTACAAGGCCAGC
AGATCCCTAATTCTCTCTCCAATCAAGTGCGCTCTCCCCAGCCTGTCCCTTCTCCACGGCCACAGTCCCA
GCCCCCCCACTCCAGTCCTTCCCCAAGGATGCAGCCTCAGCCTTCTCCACACCACGTTTCCCCACAGACA
AGTTCCCCACATCCTGGACTGGTAGCTGCCCAGGCCAACCCCATGGAACAAGGGCATTTTGCCAGCCCGG
ACCAGAATTCAATGCTTTCTCAGCTTGCTAGCAATCCAGGCATGGCAAACCTCCATGGTGCAAGCGCCAC
GGACCTGGGACTCAGCACCGATAACTCAGACTTGAATTCAAACCTCTCACAGAGTACACTAGACATATGA
GCGGCCGCTCGAGTCTAGAGGGCCCGTTTAAACCCGCTGATCAGCCTCGACTGTGCCTTCTAGTTGCCAG
CCATCTGTTGTTTGCCCCTCCCCCGTGCCTTCCTTGACCCTGGAAGGTGCCACTCCCACTGTCCTTTCCT
AATAAAATGAGGAAATTGCATCGCATTGTCTGAGTAGGTGTCATTCTATTCTGGGGGGTGGGGTGGGGCA
GGACAGCAAGGGGGAGGATTGGGAAGACAATAGCAGGCATGCTGGGGATGCGGTGGGCTCTATGGCTTCT
GAGGCGGAAAGAACCAGCTGGGGCTCTAGGGGGTATCCCC
[124 nt withheld, positions 11462-11585]
C
[91 nt withheld, positions 11587-11677]
AGGGTGATGGTTCACGTACCTAGAAGTTCCTATTCCGAAGTTCCTATTCTCTAGAAAGTATAGGAACTTC
CTTGGCCAAAAAGCCTGAACTCACCGCGACGTCTGTCGAGAAGTTTCTGATCGAAAAGTTCGACAGCGTC
TCCGACCTGATGCAGCTCTCGGAGGGCGAAGAATCTCGTGCTTTCAGCTTCGATGTAGGAGGGCGTGGAT
ATGTCCTGCGGGTAAATAGCTGCGCCGATGGTTTCTACAAAGATCGTTATGTTTATCGGCACTTTGCATC
GGCCGCGCTCCCGATTCCGGAAGTGCTTGACATTGGGGAATTCAGCGAGAGCCTGACCTATTGCATCTCC
CGCCGTGCACAGGGTGTCACGTTGCAAGACCTGCCTGAAACCGAACTGCCCGCTGTTCTGCAGCCGGTCG
CGGAGGCCATGGATGCGATCGCTGCGGCCGATCTTAGCCAGACGAGCGGGTTCGGCCCATTCGGACCGCA
AGGAATCGGTCAATACACTACATGGCGTGATTTCATATGCGCGATTGCTGATCCCCATGTGTATCACTGG
CAAACTGTGATGGACGACACCGTCAGTGCGTCCGTCGCGCAGGCTCTCGATGAGCTGATGCTTTGGGCCG
AGGACTGCCCCGAAGTCCGGCACCTCGTGCACGCGGATTTCGGCTCCAACAATGTCCTGACGGACAATGG
CCGCATAACAGCGGTCATTGACTGGAGCGAGGCGATGTTCGGGGATTCCCAATACGAGGTCGCCAACATC
TTCTTCTGGAGGCCGTGGTTGGCTTGTATGGAGCAGCAGACGCGCTACTTCGAGCGGAGGCATCCGGAGC
TTGCAGGATCGCCGCGGCTCCGGGCGTATATGCTCCGCATTGGTCTTGACCAACTCTATCAGAGCTTGGT
TGACGGCAATTTCGATGATGCAGCTTGGGCGCAGGGTCGATGCGACGCAATCGTCCGATCCGGAGCCGGG
ACTGTCGGGCGTACACAAATCGCCCGCAGAAGCGCGGCCGTCTGGACCGATGGCTGTGTAGAAGTACTCG
CCGATAGTGGAAACCGACGCCCCAGCACTCGTCCGAGGGCAAAGGAATAGCACGTACTACGAGATTTCGA
TTCCACCGCCGCCTTCTATGAAAGGTTGGGCTTCGGAATCGTTTTCCGGGACGCCGGCTGGATGATCCTC
CAGCGCGGGGATCTCATGCTGGAGTTCTTCGCCCACCCCAACTTGTTTATTGCAGCTTATAATGGTTACA
AATAAAGCAATAGCATCACAAATTTCACAAATAAAGCATTTTTTTCACTGCATTCTAGTTGTGGTTTGTC
CAAACTCATCAATGTATCTTATCATGTCTGTATACCGTCGACCTCTAGCTAGAGCTTGGCGTAATCATGG
TCATAGCTGTTTCCTGTGTGAAATTGTTATCCGCTCACAATTCCACACAACATACGAGCCGGAAGCATAA
AGTGTAAAGCCTGGGGTGCCTAATGAGTGAGCTAACTCACATTAATTGCGTTGCGCTCACTGCCCGCTTT
CCAGTCGGGAAACCTGTCGTGCCAGCTGCATTAATGAATCGGCCAACGCGCGGGGAGAGGCGGTTTGCGT
ATTGGGCGCTCTTCCGCTTCCTCGCTCACTGACTCGCTGCGCTCGGTCGTTCGGCTGCGGCGAGCGGTAT
CAGCTCACTCAAAGGCGGTAATACGGTTATCCACAGAATCAGGGGATAACGCAGGAAAGAACATGTGAGC
AAAAGGCCAGCAAAAGGCCAGGAACCGTAAAAAGGCCGCGTTGCTGGCGTTTTTCCATAGGCTCCGCCCC
CCTGACGAGCATCACAAAAATCGACGCTCAAGTCAGAGGTGGCGAAACCCGACAGGACTATAAAGATACC
AGGCGTTTCCCCCTGGAAGCTCCCTCGTGCGCTCTCCTGTTCCGACCCTGCCGCTTACCGGATACCTGTC
CGCCTTTCTCCCTTCGGGAAGCGTGGCGCTTTCTCATAGCTCACGCTGTAGGTATCTCAGTTCGGTGTAG
GTCGTTCGCTCCAAGCTGGGCTGTGTGCACGAACCCCCCGTTCAGCCCGACCGCTGCGCCTTATCCGGTA
ACTATCGTCTTGAGTCCAACCCGGTAAGACACGACTTATCGCCACTGGCAGCAGCCACTGGTAACAGGAT
TAGCAGAGCGAGGTATGTAGGCGGTGCTACAGAGTTCTTGAAGTGGTGGCCTAACTACGGCTACACTAGA
AGAACAGTATTTGGTATCTGCGCTCTGCTGAAGCCAGTTACCTTCGGAAAAAGAGTTGGTAGCTCTTGAT
CCGGCAAACAAACCACCGCTGGTAGCGGTGGTTTTTTTGTTTGCAAGCAGCAGATTACGCGCAGAAAAAA
AGGATCTCAAGAAGATCCTTTGATCTTTTCTACGGGGTCTGACGCTCAGTGGAACGAAAACTCACGTTAA
GGGATTTTGGTCATGAGATTATCAAAAAGGATCTTCACCTAGATCCTTTTAAATTAAAAATGAAGTTTTA
AATCAATCTAAAGTATATATGAGTAAACTTGGTCTGACAGTTACCAATGCTTAATCAGTGAGGCACCTAT
CTCAGCGATCTGTCTATTTCGTTCATCCATAGTTGCCTGACTCCCCGTCGTGTAGATAACTACGATACGG
GAGGGCTTACCATCTGGCCCCAGTGCTGCAATGATACCGCGAGACCCACGCTCACCGGCTCCAGATTTAT
CAGCAATAAACCAGCCAGCCGGAAGGGCCGAGCGCAGAAGTGGTCCTGCAACTTTATCCGCCTCCATCCA
GTCTATTAATTGTTGCCGGGAAGCTAGAGTAAGTAGTTCGCCAGTTAATAGTTTGCGCAACGTTGTTGCC
ATTGCTACAGGCATCGTGGTGTCACGCTCGTCGTTTGGTATGGCTTCATTCAGCTCCGGTTCCCAACGAT
CAAGGCGAGTTACATGATCCCCCATGTTGTGCAAAAAAGCGGTTAGCTCCTTCGGTCCTCCGATCGTTGT
CAGAAGTAAGTTGGCCGCAGTGTTATCACTCATGGTTATGGCAGCACTGCATAATTCTCTTACTGTCATG
CCATCCGTAAGATGCTTTTCTGTGACTGGTGAGTACTCAACCAAGTCATTCTGAGAATAGTGTATGCGGC
GACCGAGTTGCTCTTGCCCGGCGTCAATACGGGATAATACCGCGCCACATAGCAGAACTTTAAAAGTGCT
CATCATTGGAAAACGTTCTTCGGGGCGAAAACTCTCAAGGATCTTACCGCTGTTGAGATCCAGTTCGATG
TAACCCACTCGTGCACCCAACTGATCTTCAGCATCTTTTACTTTCACCAGCGTTTCTGGGTGAGCAAAAA
CAGGAAGGCAAAATGCCGCAAAAAAGGGAATAAGGGCGACACGGAAATGTTGAATACTCATACTCTTCCT
TTTTCAATATTATTGAAGCATTTATCAGGGTTATTGTCTCATGAGCGGATACATATTTGAATGTATTTAG
AAAAATAAACAAATAGGGGTTCCGCGCACATTTCCCCGAAAAGTGCCACCTGACGTC
