>Addgene plasmid #204698 | pcDNA5-FRT/TO-mNeonGreen-BRD4-p300(H*IT) | depositor partial sequence | sequence record 402668 | pcDNA5-FRT/TO-mNeonGreen-BRD4-p300(H*IT) sequence 10184 bps
CTTAAGCTTATGGGACCGGCTGCCAAGCGCGTGAAACTCGATGGCGTGAGCAAGGGCGAGGAGGATAACA
TGGCCTCTCTCCCAGCGACACATGAGTTACACATCTTTGGCTCCATCAACGGTGTGGACTTTGACATGGT
GGGTCAGGGCACCGGCAATCCAAATGATGGTTATGAGGAGTTAAACCTGAAGTCCACCAAGGGTGACCTC
CAGTTCTCCCCCTGGATTCTGGTCCCTCATATCGGGTATGGCTTCCATCAGTACCTGCCCTACCCTGACG
GGATGTCGCCTTTCCAGGCCGCAATGGTAGATGGCTCCGGATACCAAGTCCATCGCACAATGCAGTTTGA
AGATGGTGCCTCCCTTACTGTTAACTACCGCTACACCTACGAGGGAAGCCACATCAAAGGAGAGGCCCAG
GTGAAGGGGACTGGTTTCCCTGCTGACGGTCCTGTGATGACCAACTCGCTGACCGCTGCGGACTGGTGCA
GGTCGAAGAAGACTTACCCCAACGACAAAACCATCATCAGTACCTTTAAGTGGAGTTACACCACTGGAAA
TGGCAAGCGCTACCGGAGCACTGCGCGGACCACCTACACCTTTGCCAAGCCAATGGCGGCTAACTATCTG
AAGAACCAGCCGATGTACGTGTTCCGTAAGACGGAACTCAAGCACTCCAAGACCGAACTCAACTTCAAGG
AGTGGCAAAAGGCCTTTACCGATGTGATGGGCATGGACGAGCTGTACAAGGGCGGCTCGTACGTGTACAA
GTCTGCGGAGAGCGGCCCTGGGACGAGATTGAGAAATCTGCCAGTAATGGGGGATGGACTAGAAACTTCC
CAAATGTCTACAACACAGGCCCAGGCCCAACCCCAGCCAGCCAACGCAGCCAGCACCAACCCCCCGCCCC
CAGAGACCTCCAACCCTAACAAGCCCAAGAGGCAG
[300 nt withheld, positions 946-1245]
AAAATAAATGAGCTACCCACAGAAGAAACCGAGATCATGATAGTCCAGGCAAAAGGAAGAGGACGTGGGA
GGAAAGAAACAGGGACAGCAAAACCTGGCGTTTCCACGGTACCAAACACAACTCAAGCATCGACTCCTCC
GCAGACCCAGACCCCTCAGCCGAATCCTCCTCCTGTGCAGGCCACGCCTCACCCCTTCCCTGCCGTCACC
CCGGACCTCATCGTCCAGACCCCTGTCATGACAGTGGTGCCTCCCCAGCCACTGCAGACGCCCCCGCCAG
TGCCCCCCCAGCCACAACCCCCACCCGCTCCAGCTCCCCAGCCCGTACAGAGCCACCCACCCATCATCGC
GGCCACCCCACAGCCTGTGAAGACAAAGAAGGGAGTGAAGAGGAAAGCAGACACCACCACCCCCACCACC
ATTGACCCCATTCACGAGCCACCCTCGCTGCCCCCGGAGCCCAAGACCACCAAGCTGGGCCAGCGGCGGG
AGAGCAGCCGGCCTGTGAAACCTCCAAAGAAGGACGTGCCCGACTCTCAGCAGCACCCAGCACCAGAGAA
GAGCAGCAAGGTCTCGGAGCAGCTCAAGTGCTGCAGCGGCATCCTCAAGGAGATGTTTGCCAAGAAGCAC
GCCGCCTACGCCTGGCCCTTCTACAAGCCTGTGGACGTGGAGGCACTGGGCCTACACGACTACTGTGACA
TCATCAAGCACCCCATGGACATGAGCACAATCAAGTCTAAACTGGAGGCCCGTGAGTACCGTGATGCTCA
GGAGTTTGGTGCTGACGTCCGATTGATGTTCTCCAACTGCTATAAGTACAACCCTCCTGACCATGAGGTG
GTGGCCATGGCCCGCAAGCTCCAGGATGTGTTCGAAATGCGCTTTGCCAAGATGCCGGACGAGCCTGAGG
AGCCAGTGGTGGCCGTGTCCTCCCCGGCAGTGCCCCCTCCCACCAAGGTTGTGGCCCCGCCCTCATCCAG
CGACAGCAGCAGCGATAGCTCCTCGGACAGTGACAGTTCGACTGATGACTCTGAGGAGGAGCGAGCCCAG
CGGCTGGCTGAGCTCCAGGAGCAGCTCAAAGCCGTGCACGAGCAGCTTGCAGCCCTCTCTCAGCCCCAGC
AGAACAAACCAAAGAAAAAGGAGAAAGACAAGAAGGAAAAGAAAAAAGAAAAGCACAAAAGGAAAGAGGA
AGTGGAAGAGAATAAAAAAAGCAAAGCCAAGGAACCTCCTCCTAAAAAGACGAAGAAAAATAATAGCAGC
AACAGCAATGTGAGCAAGAAGGAGCCAGCGCCCATGAAGAGCAAGCCCCCTCCCACGTATGAG
[249 nt withheld, positions 2569-2817]
GAGAAAGTTGATGTGATTGCCGGCTCCTCCAAGATGAAGGGCTTCTCGTCCTCAGAGTCGGAGAGCTCCA
GTGAGTCCAGCTCCTCTGACAGCGAAGACTCCGAAACAATGGCCGAGAATGTGGTGGAACCGGGGCCGCC
TTCAGCCAAGCGGCCTAAACTCTCATCTCCGGCCCTCTCGGCGTCCGCCAGCGATGGCACAGATTTTGGC
TCTCTATTTGACTTGGAGCACGACTTACCAGATGAATTAATCAACTCTACAGAATTGGGACTAACCAATG
GTGGTGATATTAATCAGCTTCAGACAAGTCTTGGCATGGTACAAGATGCAGCTTCTAAACATAAACAGCT
GTCAGAATTGCTGCGATCTGGTAGTTCCCCTAACCTCAATATGGGAGTTGGTGGCCCAGGTCAAGTCATG
GCCAGCCAGGCCCAACAGAGCAGTCCTGGATTAGGTTTGATAAATAGCATGGTCAAAAGCCCAATGACAC
AGGCAGGCTTGACTTCTCCCAACATGGGGATGGGCACTAGTGGACCAAATCAGGGTCCTACGCAGTCAAC
AGGTATGATGAACAGTCCAGTAAATCAGCCTGCCATGGGAATGAACACAGGGATGAATGCGGGCATGAAT
CCTGGAATGTTGGCTGCAGGCAATGGACAAGGGATAATGCCTAATCAAGTCATGAACGGTTCAATTGGAG
CAGGCCGAGGGCGACAGAATATGCAGTACCCAAACCCAGGCATGGGAAGTGCTGGCAACTTACTGACTGA
GCCTCTTCAGCAGGGCTCTCCCCAGATGGGAGGACAAACAGGATTGAGAGGCCCCCAGCCTCTTAAGATG
GGAATGATGAACAACCCCAATCCTTATGGTTCACCATATACTCAGAATCCTGGACAGCAGATTGGAGCCA
GTGGCCTTGGTCTCCAGATTCAGACAAAAACTGTACTATCAAATAACTTATCTCCATTTGCTATGGACAA
AAAGGCAGTTCCTGGTGGAGGAATGCCCAACATGGGTCAACAGCCAGCCCCGCAGGTCCAGCAGCCAGGT
CTGGTGACTCCAGTTGCCCAAGGGATGGGTTCTGGAGCACATACAGCTGATCCAGAGAAGCGCAAGCTCA
TCCAGCAGCAGCTTGTTCTCCTTTTGCATGCTCACAAGTGCCAGCGCCGGGAACAGGCCAATGGGGAAGT
GAGGCAGTGCAACCTTCCCCACTGTCGCACAATGAAGAATGTCCTAAACCACATGACACACTGCCAGTCA
GGCAAGTCTTGCCAAGTGGCACACTGTGCATCTTCTCGACAAATCATTTCACACTGGAAGAATTGTACAA
GACATGATTGTCCTGTGTGTCTCCCCCTCAAAAATGCTGGTGATAAGAGAAATCAACAGCCAATTTTGAC
TGGAGCACCCGTTGGACTTGGAAATCCTAGCTCTCTAGGGGTGGGTCAACAGTCTGCCCCCAACCTAAGC
ACTGTTAGTCAGATTGATCCCAGCTCCATAGAAAGAGCCTATGCAGCTCTTGGACTACCCTATCAAGTAA
ATCAGATGCCGACACAACCCCAGGTGCAAGCAAAGAACCAGCAGAATCAGCAGCCTGGGCAGTCTCCCCA
AGGCATGCGGCCCATGAGCAACATGAGTGCTAGTCCTATGGGAGTAAATGGAGGTGTAGGAGTTCAAACG
CCGAGTCTTCTTTCTGACTCAATGTTGCATTCAGCCATAAATTCTCAAAACCCAATGATGAGTGAAAATG
CCAGTGTGCCCTCCATGGGTCCTATGCCAACAGCAGCTCAACCATCCACTACTGGAATTCGGAAACAGTG
GCACGAAGATATTACTCAGGATCTTCGAAATCATCTTGTTCACAAACTCGTCCAAGCCATATTTCCTACG
CCGGATCCTGCTGCTTTAAAAGACAGACGGATGGAAAACCTAGTTGCATATGCTCGGAAAGTTGAAGGGG
ACATGTATGAATCTGCAAACAATCGAGCGGAATACTACCACCTTCTAGCTGAGAAAATCTATAAGATCCA
GAAAGAACTAGAAGAAAAACGAAGGACCAGACTACAGAAGCAGAACATGCTACCAAATGCTGCAGGCATG
GTTCCAGTTTCCATGAATCCAGGGCCTAACATGGGACAGCCGCAACCAGGAATGACTTCTAATGGCCCTC
TACCTGACCCAAGTATGATCCGTGGCAGTGTGCCAAACCAGATGATGCCTCGAATAACTCCACAATCTGG
TTTGAATCAATTTGGCCAGATGAGCATGGCCCAGCCCCCTATTGTACCCCGGCAAACCCCTCCTCTTCAG
CACCATGGACAGTTGGCTCAACCTGGAGCTCTCAACCCGCCTATGGGCTATGGGCCTCGTATGCAACAGC
CTTCCAACCAGGGCCAGTTCCTTCCTCAGACTCAGTTCCCATCACAGGGAATGAATGTAACAAATATCCC
TTTGGCTCCGTCCAGCGGTCAAGCTCCAGTGTCTCAAGCACAAATGTCTAGTTCTTCCTGCCCGGTGAAC
TCTCCTATAATGCCTCCAGGGTCTCAGGGGAGCCACATTCACTGTCCCCAGCTTCCTCAACCAGCTCTTC
ATCAGAATTCACCCTCGCCTGTACCTAGTCGTACCCCCACCCCTCACCATACTCCCCCAAGCATAGGGGC
TCAGCAGCCACCAGCAACAACAATTCCAGCCCCTGTTCCTACACCTCCTGCCATGCCACCTGGGCCACAG
TCCCAGGCTCTACATCCCCCTCCAAGGCAGACACCTACACCACCAACAACACAACTTCCCCAACAAGTGC
AGCCTTCACTTCCTGCTGCACCTTCTGCTGACCAGCCCCAGCAGCAGCCTCGCTCACAGCAGAGCACAGC
AGCGTCTGTTCCTACCCCAACAGCACCGCTGCTTCCTCCGCAGCCTGCAACTCCACTTTCCCAGCCAGCT
GTAAGCATTGAAGGACAGGTATCAAATCCTCCATCTACTAGTAGCACAGAAGTGAATTCTCAGGCCATTG
CTGAGAAGCAGCCTTCCCAGGAAGTGAAGATGGAGGCCAAAATGGAAGTGGATCAACCAGAACCAGCAGA
TACTCAGCCGGAGGATATTTCAGAGTCTAAAGTGGAAGACTGTAAAATGGAATCTACCGAAACAGAAGAG
AGAAGCACTGAGTTAAAAACTGAAATAAAAGAGGAGGAAGACCAGCCAAGTACTTCAGCTACCCAGTCAT
CTCCGGCTCCAGGACAGTCAAAGAAAAAGATTTTCAAACCAGAAGAACTACGACAGGCACTGATGCCAAC
TTTGGAGGCACTTTACCGTCAGGATCCAGAATCCCTTCCCTTTCGTCAACCTGTGGACCCTCAGCTTTTA
GGAATCCCTGATTACTTTGATATTGTGAAGAGCCCCATGGATCTTTCTACCATTAAGAGGAAGTTAGACA
CTGGACAGTATCAGGAGCCCTGGCAGTATGTCGATGATATTTGGCTTATGTTCAATAATGCCTGGTTATA
TAACCGGAAAACATCACGGGTATACAAATACTGCTCCAAGCTCTCTGAGGTCTTTGAACAAGAAATTGAC
CCAGTGATGCAAAGCCTTGGATACTGTTGTGGCAGAAAGTTGGAGTTCTCTCCACAGACACTGTGTTGCT
ACGGCAAACAGTTGTGCACAATACCTCGTGATGCCACTTACTACAGTTACCAGAACAGGTATCATTTCTG
TGAGAAGTGTTTCAATGAGATCCAAGGGGAGAGCGTTTCTTTGGGGGATGACCCTTCCCAGCCTCAAACT
ACAATAAATAAAGAACAATTTTCCAAGAGAAAAAATGACACACTGGATCCTGAACTGTTTGTTGAATGTA
CAGAGTGCGGAAGAAAGATGCATCAGATCTGTGTCCTTCACCATGAGATCATCTGGCCTGCTGGATTCGT
CTGTGATGGCTGTTTAAAGAAAAGTGCACGAACTAGGAAAGAAAATAAGTTTTCTGCTAAAAGGTTGCCA
TCTACCAGACTTGGCACCTTTCTAGAGAATCGTGTGAATGACTTTCTGAGGCGACAGAATCACCCTGAGT
CAGGAGAGGTCACTGTTAGAGTAGTTCATGCTTCTGACAAAACCGTGGAAGTAAAACCAGGCATGAAAGC
AAGGTTTGTGGACAGTGGAGAGATGGCAGAATCCTTTCCATACCGAACCAAAGCCCTCTTTGCCTTTGAA
GAAATTGATGGTGTTGACCTGTGCTTCTTTGGCATGCATGTTCAAGAGTATGGCTCTGACTGCCCTCCAC
CCAACCAGAGGAGAGTATACATATCTTACCTCTATAGTGTTCATTTCTTCCGTCCTAAATGCTTGAGGAC
TGCAGTCTATCATGAAATCCTAATTGGATATTTAGAATATGTCAAGAAATTAGGTTACACAACAGGGCAT
ATTTGGGCATGTCCACCAAGTGAGGGAGATGATTATATCTTCCATTGCCATCCTCCTGACCAGAAGATAC
CCAAGCCCAAGCGACTGCAGGAATGGTACAAAAAAATGCTTGACAAGGCTGTATCAGAGCGTATTGTCCA
TGACTACAAGGATATTTTTAAACAAGCTACTGAAGATAGATTAACAAGTGCAAAGGAATTGCCTTATTTC
GAGGGTGATTTCTGGCCCAATGTTCTGGAAGAAAGCATTAAGGAACTGGAACAGGAGGAAGAAGAGAGAA
AACGAGAGGAAAACACCAGCAATGAAAGCACAGATGTGACCAAGGGAGACAGCAAAAATGCTAAAAAGAA
GAATAATAAGAAAACCAGCAAAAATAAGAGCAGCCTGAGTAGGGGCAACAAGAAGAAACCCGGGATGCCC
AATGTATCTAACGACCTCTCACAGAAACTATATGCCACCATGGAGAAGCATAAAGAGGTCTTCTTTGTGA
TCCGCCTCATTGCTGGCCCTGCTGCCAACTCCCTGCCTCCCATTGTTGATCCTGATCCTCTCATCCCCTG
CGATCTGATGGATGGTCGGGATGCGTTTCTCACGCTGGCAAGGGACAAGCACCTGGAGTTCTCTTCACTC
CGAAGAGCCCAGTGGTCCACCATGTGCATGCTGGTGGAGCTGCACACGCAGAGCCAGGACCGCTTTGTCT
ACACCTGCAATGAATGCAAGCACCATGTGGAGACACGCTGGCACTGTACTGTCTGTGAGGATTATGACTT
GTGTATCACCTGCTATAACACTAAAAACCATGACCACAAAATGGAGAAACTAGGCCTTGGCTTAGATGAT
GAGAGCAACAACCAGCAGGCTGCAGCCACCCAGAGCCCAGGCGATTCTCGCCGCCTGAGTATCCAGCGCT
GCATCCAGTCTCTGGTCCATGCTTGCCAGTGTCGGAATGCCAATTGCTCACTGCCATCCTGCCAGAAGAT
GAAGCGGGTTGTGCAGCATACCAAGGGTTGCAAACGGAAAACCAATGGCGGGTGCCCCATCTGCAAGCAG
CTCATTGCCCTCTGCTGCTACCATGCCAAGCACTGCCAGGAGAACAAATGCCCGGTGCCGTTCTGCCTAA
ACATCAAGCAGAAGCTCCGGCAGCAACAGCTGCAGCACCGACTACAGCAGGCCCAAATGCTTCGCAGGAG
GATGGCCAGCATGCAGCGGACTGGTGTGGTTGGGCAGCAACAGGGCCTCCCTTCCCCCACTCCTGCCACT
CCAACGACACCAACTGGCCAACAGCCAACCACCCCGCAGACGCCCCAGCCCACTTCTCAGCCTCAGCCTA
CCCCTCCCAATAGCATGCCACCCTACTTGCCCAGGACTCAAGCTGCTGGCCCTGTGTCCCAGGGTAAGGC
AGCAGGCCAGGTGACCCCTCCAACCCCTCCTCAGACTGCTCAGCCACCCCTTCCAGGACCCCCACCTGCA
GCAGTGGAAATGGCAATGCAGATTCAGAGAGCAGCGGAGACGCAGCGCCAGATGGCCCACGTGCAAATTT
TTCAAAGGCCAATCCAACACCAGATGCCCCCGATGACTCCCATGGCCCCCATGGGTATGAACCCACCTCC
CATGACCAGAGGTCCCAGTGGGCATTTGGAGCCAGGGATGGGACCGACAGGGATGCAGCAACAGCCACCC
TGGAGCCAAGGAGGATTGCCTCAGCCCCAGCAACTACAGTCTGGGATGCCAAGGCCAGCCATGATGTCAG
TGGCCCAGCATGGTCAACCTTTGAACATGGCTCCACAACCAGGATTGGGCCAGGTAGGTATCAGCCCACT
CAAACCAGGCACTGTGTCTCAACAAGCCTTACAAAACCTTTTGCGGACTCTCAGGTCTCCCAGCTCTCCC
CTGCAGCAGCAACAGGTGCTTAGTATCCTTCACGCCAACCCCCAGCTGTTGGCTGCATTCATCAAGCAGC
GGGCTGCCAAGTATGCCAACTCTAATCCACAACCCATCCCTGGGCAGCCTGGCATGCCCCAGGGGCAGCC
AGGGCTACAGCCACCTACCATGCCAGGTCAGCAGGGGGTCCACTCCAATCCAGCCATGCAGAACATGAAT
CCAATGCAGGCGGGCGTTCAGAGGGCTGGCCTGCCCCAGCAGCAACCACAGCAGCAACTCCAGCCACCCA
TGGGAGGGATGAGCCCCCAGGCTCAGCAGATGAACATGAACCACAACACCATGCCTTCACAATTCCGAGA
CATCTTGAGACGACAGCAAATGATGCAACAGCAGCAGCAACAGGGAGCAGGGCCAGGAATAGGCCCTGGA
ATGGCCAACCATAACCAGTTCCAGCAACCCCAAGGAGTTGGCTACCCACCACAGCAGCAGCAGCGGATGC
AGCATCACATGCAACAGATGCAACAAGGAAATATGGGACAGATAGGCCAGCTTCCCCAGGCCTTGGGAGC
AGAGGCAGGTGCCAGTCTACAGGCCTATCAGCAGCGACTCCTTCAGCAACAGATGGGGTCCCCTGTTCAG
CCCAACCCCATGAGCCCCCAGCAGCATATGCTCCCAAATCAGGCCCAGTCCCCACACCTACAAGGCCAGC
AGATCCCTAATTCTCTCTCCAATCAAGTGCGCTCTCCCCAGCCTGTCCCTTCTCCACGGCCACAGTCCCA
GCCCCCCCACTCCAGTCCTTCCCCAAGGATGCAGCCTCAGCCTTCTCCACACCACGTTTCCCCACAGACA
AGTTCCCCACATCCTGGACTGGTAGCTGCCCAGGCCAACCCCATGGAACAAGGGCATTTTGCCAGCCCGG
ACCAGAATTCAATGCTTTCTCAGCTTGCTAGCAATCCAGGCATGGCAAACCTCCATGGTGCAAGCGCCAC
GGACCTGGGACTCAGCACCGATAACTCAGACTTGAATTCAAACCTCTCACAGAGTACACTAGACATATGA
GCGGCCGCTCGAGTCTA
